Addgene plasmid #56443: EGFP-Rab7a-7
Purpose: Localization: Ras GTPase, Excitation: 488, Emission: 507
Depositing lab: Michael Davidson. Depositing organization: Florida State University, Tallahassee. Publication: The membrane-associated protein, supervillin, accelerates F-actin-dependent rapid integrin recycling and cell motility. Fang Z, Takizawa N, Wilson KA, Smith TC, Delprato A, Davidson MW, Lambright DG, Luna EJ. Traffic. 2010 Jun;11(6):782-99. doi: 10.1111/j.1600-0854.2010.01062.x. Epub 2010 Mar 17. PubMed 20331534.
Backbone
  Vector backbone: EGFP
  Backbone size w/o insert (bp): 4750
  Vector type: Mammalian Expression
  Selectable markers: Neomycin (select with G418)
Growth in bacteria
  Bacterial resistance: Kanamycin, 50 μg/mL
  Growth temperature: 37°C
  Growth strain: DH5alpha
  Copy number: High Copy
Gene/Insert
  Gene/Insert name: Rab7a (alt name: NM_004637.5)
  Species: H. sapiens (human)
  Mutation: N117S in NM_004637.5
  Entrez Gene: RAB7A (a.k.a. CMT2B, PRO2706, RAB7)
  Promoter: CMV
  Tag / fusion protein: EGFP (N terminal on backbone)
  Cloning method: Unknown
  Sequencing primers: 5′ CMV-F; 3′ SV40pA-R
Terms and licenses: Academic/Nonprofit Terms; Industry Terms
Depositor comments: . Excitation = 488; Emission = 507
How to cite: EGFP-Rab7a-7 was a gift from Michael Davidson (Addgene plasmid # 56443 ; http://n2t.net/addgene:56443 ; RRID:Addgene_56443)
