[The description below was written by a language model from this plasmid's Addgene catalogue record.]
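Description:
EGFP-Rab7a-7 is a mammalian expression plasmid that produces human Rab7a fused at its N terminus to enhanced green fluorescent protein. It is built on an EGFP fusion backbone of about 4.75 kb without the insert, in which the fluorescent protein is part of the vector and the gene of interest is placed downstream of it. Transcription is driven by the CMV promoter, a strong constitutive promoter in most mammalian cell lines. The listed 3′ sequencing primer suggests that an SV40 polyadenylation signal follows the coding region, although no feature table is available to confirm the layout. The plasmid is maintained in E. coli at high copy number under kanamycin selection. It also carries a neomycin resistance marker, so stably transfected mammalian cells can be selected with G418.

The insert is RAB7A, a small GTPase of the Ras superfamily, generally known for its association with late endosomes and lysosomes and its role in regulating trafficking through those compartments. Placing EGFP at the N terminus leaves the C terminus of the Rab free, which matters because Rab proteins are typically prenylated there for membrane attachment. The record notes an N117S substitution relative to the human reference transcript but does not state whether this change is deliberate or has any functional consequence. The cloning method is also unrecorded, and the meaning of the "-7" suffix is not explained. The stated purpose is localization imaging: the fusion serves as a live-cell fluorescent marker for Rab7a-positive compartments, with excitation at 488 nm and emission at 507 nm.
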