>Addgene plasmid #56443 | EGFP-Rab7a-7 | depositor partial sequence | sequence record 87335 | insert sequence
GACGTCAGATCCGCTAGCGCTACCGGTCGCCACCATGGTGAGCAAGGGCGAGGAGCTGTTCACCGGGGTG
GTGCCCATCCTGGTCGAGCTGGACGGCGACGTAAACGGCCACAAGTTCAGCGTGTCCGGCGAGGGCGAGG
GCGATGCCACCTACGGCAAGCTGACCCTGAAGTTCATCTGCACCACCGGCAAGCTGCCCGTGCCCTGGCC
CACCCTCGTGACCACCCTGACCTACGGCGTGCAGTGCTTCAGCCGCTACCCCGACCACATGAAGCAGCAC
GACTTCTTCAAGTCCGCCATGCCCGAAGGCTACGTCCAGGAGCGCACCATCTTCTTCAAGGACGACGGCA
ACTACAAGACCCGCGCCGAGGTGAAGTTCGAGGGCGACACCCTGGTGAACCGCATCGAGCTGAAGGGCAT
CGACTTCAAGGAGGACGGCAACATCCTGGGGCACAAGCTGGAGTACAACTACAACAGCCACAACGTCTAT
ATCATGGCCGACAAGCAGAAGAACGGCATCAAGGTGAACTTCAAGATCCGCCACAACATCGAGGACGGCA
GCGTGCAGCTCGCCGACCACTACCAGCAGAACACCCCCATCGGCGACGGCCCCGTGCTGCTGCCCGACAA
CCACTACCTGAGCACCCAGTCCGCCCTGAGCAAAGACCCCAACGAGAAGCGCGATCACATGGTCCTGCTG
GAGTTCGTGACCGCCGCCGGGATCACTCTCGGCATGGACGAGCTGTACAAGTCCGGACTCAGATCTCGAG
CCATGACCTCTAGGAAGAAAGTGTTGCTGAAGGTTATCATCCTGGGAGATTCTGGAGTCGGGAAGACATC
ACTCATGAACCAGTATGTGAATAAGAAATTCAGCAATCAGTACAAAGCCACAATAGGAGCTGACTTTCTG
ACCAAGGAGGTGATGGTGGATGACAGGCTAGTCACAATGCAGATATGGGACACAGCAGGACAGGAACGGT
TCCAGTCTCTCGGTGTGGCCTTCTACAGAGGTGCAGACTGCTGCGTTCTGGTATTTGATGTGACTGCCCC
CAACACATTCAAAACCCTAGATAGCTGGAGAGATGAGTTTCTCATCCAGGCCAGTCCCCGAGATCCTGAA
AGCTTCCCATTTGTTGTGTTGGGAAACAAGATTGACCTCGAAAACAGACAAGTGGCCACAAAGCGGGCAC
AGGCCTGGTGCTACAGCAAAAACAACATTCCCTACTTTGAGACCAGTGCCAAGGAGGCCATCAACGTGGA
GCAGGCGTTCCAGACGATTGCACGGAATGCACTTAAGCAGGAAACGGAGGTGGAGCTGTACAACGAATTT
CCTGAACCTATCAAACTGGACAAGAATGACCGGGCCAAGGCCTCGGCAGAAAGCTGCAGTTGCTGAGGAT
CCACCGGATCTAGATAACTGATCATAATCAGCCATACCACATT
