>Addgene plasmid #56443 | EGFP-Rab7a-7 | addgene partial sequence | sequence record 104721 | EGFP-C 5'-CATGGTCCTGCTGGAGTTCGTG-3'
AGTCCGGACTCAGATCTCGAGCCATGACCTCTAGGAAGAAAGTGTTGCTGAAGGTTATCATCCTGGGAGA
TTCTGGAGTCGGGAAGACATCACTCATGAACCAGTATGTGAATAAGAAATTCAGCAATCAGTACAAAGCC
ACAATAGGAGCTGACTTTCTGACCAAGGAGGTGATGGTGGATGACAGGCTAGTCACAATGCAGATATGGG
ACACAGCAGGACAGGAACGGTTCCAGTCTCTCGGTGTGGCCTTCTACAGAGGTGCAGACTGCTGCGTTCT
GGTATTTGATGTGACTGCCCCCAACACATTCAAAACCCTAGATAGCTGGAGAGATGAGTTTCTCATCCAG
GCCAGTCCCCGAGATCCTGAAAGCTTCCCATTTGTTGTGTTGGGAAACAAGATTGACCTCGAAAACAGAC
AAGTGGCCACAAAGCGGGCACAGGCCTGGTGCTACAGCAAAAACAACATTCCCTACTTTGAGACCAGTGC
CAAGGAGGCCATCAACGTGGAGCAGGCGTTCCAGACGATTGCACGGAATGCACTTAAGCAGGAAACGGAG
GTGGAGCTGTACAACGAATTTCCTGAACCTATCAAACTGGACAAGAATGACCGGGCCAAGGCCTCGGCAG
AAAGCTGCAGTTGCTGAGGATCCACCGGATCTAGATAACTGATCATAATCAGCCATACCACATTTGTAGA
GGTT
